>Addgene plasmid #218299 | pICOZ-MAG-M235Q | addgene full sequence | sequence record 444221 | Addgene NGS Result
TTCCTACTTGGCAGTACATCTACGTATTAGTCATCGCTATTACCATGGTGATGCGGTTTTGGCAGTACAT
CAATGGGCGTGGATAGCGGTTTGACTCACGGGGATTTCCAAGTCTCCACCCCATTGACGTCAATGGGAGT
TTGTTTTGGCACCAAAATCAACGGGACTTTCCAAAATGTCGTAACAACTCCGCCCCATTGACGCAAATGG
GCGGTAGGCGTGTACGGTGGGAGGTCTATATAAGCAGAGCTCTCTGGCTAACTAGAGAACCCACTGCTTA
CTGGCTTATCGAAATTAATACGACTCACTATAGGGAGACCCAAGCTTGGTACCGAGCTCGGATCCACTAG
TAACGGCCGCCAGTGTGCTGGAATTCGCCGCCACCATGGGTCGTTCAGCGCATAGCACCCAACAACAGCG
CCTGGACATTAAACGCTTAAGCGCCGCCGGTTATAGCCAACGCAAAATTGCGGAAATCCTGGGCCGCAGC
AAGACCTTTGTGTATAACGCCCTGCATAGCACCGGCACCAAAATTCCTACTGGCCGCCCTCGTAAAACTA
GCGCGCGTGATGATGCACGTATGACCCGTCTGTGTAAAGCCGACCCGTTTAAAAGCGCGCGCGCCATTCG
TGATGAACTGCAGCTGAGCGTTAGCGATCGCACCGTTCAACGTCGCCTGTTCGAGAATAATCTGGTGGGC
CGCAATCCTCGTAAAGTGCCTCTGCTGCGTCGTTGTCATGTGCAGGCACGCTTACAATTTGCGCGCGAGC
ACTATGATTGGGCGGGCGAGAACTTAAACAAATGGCGCAACGTGCTGTGGAGCGATGAGAGCAAAGTGAA
CCTGGTGGGCAGCGATGGCAAACGTTTTGTGCGCCGCCCTAAGAATACCGCGTATCGCCCTCAGTATACC
CTGAAAACCGTGAAACATGGCGGCGGCAACATTATGGTGTGGGCGTGCTTCTCATGGTATGGCGTGGGCC
CTATCTTCTGGATCAAAGACATCATGGATCAGCATCGCTACCTGAACATTATTCAGACCGTGATGCTGCC
TCACGCCGAATGGGAAATGCCTCTGAAGTGGCAGTTCCAGCATGATAACGACCCGAAGCATACCGCCAAA
GCGGTGAAGAAATGGTTCGTGGACCAGAAGATTGATGTGATGAACTGGCCTGCGCAGAGCCCTGATCTGA
ACCCGATCGAAAACCTGTGGAAGATTGTGAAGGCCAAGCTGCCTCCTGCAGGTTCACGCACCAAAGAGAA
ACTGTGGAAGCATATTGAAAACGCGTGGTACAGCATACCTCCGAGCACCTGTAAAAGCCTGGTGGAAAGC
ATGCCGAAACGTATGCGCGCGGTGATTCGCAATAACGGCCATGCGACCAAATATTGATGAGCGGCCGCTC
GAGCATGCATCTAGAGGGCCCTATTCTATAGTGTCACCTAAATGCTAGAGCTCGCTGATCAGCCTCGACT
GTGCCTTCTAGTTGCCAGCCATCTGTTGTTTGCCCCTCCCCCGTGCCTTCCTTGACCCTGGAAGGTGCCA
CTCCCACTGTCCTTTCCTAATAAAATGAGGAAATTGCATCGCATTGTCTGAGTAGGTGTCATTCTATTCT
GGGGGGTGGGGTGGGGCAGGACAGCAAGGGGGAGGATTGGGAAGACAATAGCAGGCATGCTGGGGATGCG
GTGGGCTCTATGGCGGTCATAGCTGTTTCCTGTGTGGGATATCCTCGAGACAGTGGGCCCGTTTAAACAC
ATGTGTTTTTCCATAGGCTCCGCCCCCCTGACGAGCATCACAAAAATCGACGCTCAAGTCAGAGGTGGCG
AAACCCGACAGGACTATAAAGATACCAGGCGTTTCCCCCTGGAAGCTCCCTCGTGCGCTCTCCTGTTCCG
ACCCTGCCGCTTACCGGATACCTGTCCGCCTTTCTCCCTTCGGGAAGCGTGGCGCTTTCTCATAGCTCAC
GCTGTAGGTATCTCAGTTCGGTGTAGGTCGTTCGCTCCAAGCTGGGCTGTGTGCACGAACCCCCCGTTCA
GCCCGACCGCTGCGCCTTATCCGGTAACTATCGTCTTGAGTCCAACCCGGTAAGACACGACTTATCGCCA
CTGGCAGCAGCCACTGGTAACAGGATTAGCAGAGCGAGGTATGTAGGCGGTGCTACAGAGTTCTTGAAGT
GGTGGCCTAACTACGGCTACACTAGAAGAACAGTATTTGGTATCCGCGCTCTGCTGAAGCCAGTTACCTT
CGGAAAAAGAGTTGGTAGCTCTTGATCCGGCAAAAAAACCACCGCTGGTAGCGGTGGTTTTTTTGTTTGC
AAGCAGCAGATTACGCGCAGGAAAAAAGGATCTCAAGAAGATCCTTTGATCTTTTCTACGTCAGTCCTGC
TCCTCGGCCACGAAGTGCACGCAGTTGCCGGCCGGGTCGCGCAGGGCGAACTCCCGCCCCCACGGCTGCT
CGCCGATCTCGGTCATGGCCGGCCCGGAGGCGTCCCGGAAGTTCGTGGACACGACCTCCGACCACTCGGC
GTACAGCTCGTCCAGGCCGCGCACCCACACCCAGGCCAGGGTGTTGTCCGGCACCACCTGGTCCTGGACC
GCGCTGATGAACAGGGTCACGTCGTCCCGGACCACACCGGCGAAGTCGTCCTCCACGAAGTCCCGGGAGA
ACCCGAGCCGGTCGGTCCAGAACTCGACCGCTCCGGCGACGTCGCGCGCGGTGAGCACCGGAACGGCACT
GGTCAACTTGGCCATACTCTTCCTTTTCAATATTATTGAAGCATTTATCAGGGTTATTGTCTCATGAGCG
GATACATAACGCGTCGCGAGGCCATATGGGTTAACCCATGGCCTTGTAAAACGACGGCCAGTCGACGGGC
CAGATATACGCGTTGACATTGATTATTGACTAGTTATTAATAGTAATCAATTACGGGGTCATTAGTTCAT
AGCCCATATATGGAGTTCCGCGTTACATAACTTACGGTAAATGGCCCGCCTGGCTGACCGCCCAACGACC
CCCGCCCATTGACGTCAATAATGACGTATGTTCCCATAGTAACGCCAATAGGGACTTTCCATTGACGTCA
ATGGGTGGAGTATTTACGGTAAACTGCCCACTTGGCAGTACATCAAGTGTATCATATGCCAAGTACGCCC
CCTATTGACGTCAATGACGGTAAATGGCCCGCCTGGCATTATGCCCAGTACATGACCTTATGGGACT
Features (pLannotate 1.2.2; 10 found; start..end, strand, type, name):
     48..251     +  promoter       CMV promoter: human cytomegalovirus (CMV) immediate early promoter
    247..280     +  LTR            5' LTR (truncated) (fragment): truncated 5' long terminal repeat (LTR) from HIV-1
    296..314     +  promoter       T7 promoter: promoter for bacteriophage T7 RNA polymerase
   1425..1443    -  promoter       SP6 promoter: promoter for bacteriophage SP6 RNA polymerase
   1469..1693    +  polyA_signal   bGH poly(A) signal: bovine growth hormone polyadenylation signal
   1758..2346    -  rep_origin     ori: high-copy-number ColE1/pMB1/pBR322/pUC origin of replication
   2371..2745    -  CDS            BleoR: antibiotic-binding protein; Sh ble from Streptoalloteichus hindustanus; confers resistance to bleomycin, phleomycin, and Zeocin™
   2746..2808    -  promoter       AmpR promoter: bla
   2844..2862    -  CDS            lacZα (fragment): LacZα fragment of β-galactosidase; lacZ fragment
   2885..47      +  enhancer       CMV enhancer (across the origin): human cytomegalovirus immediate early enhancer
