[The description below was written by a language model from this plasmid's Addgene catalogue record and pLannotate feature annotations shown in this document.]
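Description:
pICOZ-MAG-M235Q is a compact (about 3.2 kb) mammalian expression plasmid built on the pICOZ backbone, carrying a synthetic coding sequence for the MAG DNA transposase with an M235Q amino-acid substitution. In bacteria it is propagated through a ColE1/pUC-type origin and selected with Zeocin via the Sh ble (BleoR) gene, which is driven here by the bla (AmpR) promoter. The annotation describes the origin as a high-copy type, whereas the catalogue entry lists the plasmid as low copy. The record does not resolve this difference. No dedicated mammalian selection cassette is annotated, which fits transient use.

The expression cassette consists of the human CMV immediate-early enhancer and promoter, followed by a T7 promoter, an unannotated stretch of roughly 1.1 kb, an antisense SP6 promoter, and the bovine growth hormone polyadenylation signal. The transposase open reading frame itself was not labelled by the automated annotation, but the gap between the T7 and SP6 sites is the only plausible location for it. CMV would drive its transcription in mammalian cells, with bGH poly(A) providing 3' end processing, while the flanking phage promoters can serve for in vitro transcription or as sequencing primer sites. The short "truncated HIV-1 5' LTR" and lacZα hits are small fragments, most likely incidental sequence matches rather than functional elements. No epitope tags or reporters are annotated, and the cloning sites are not recorded.

The plasmid is intended to supply the mutant transposase in mammalian cells. It comes from a study surveying DNA transposons in human cells for genome engineering, where it would typically be paired with a separate donor carrying the matching transposon ends. The record does not state the functional effect of M235Q.
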