Addgene plasmid #218299: pICOZ-MAG-M235Q
Purpose: Mammalian expression vector for expression of MAG transposase mutant
Depositing lab: Haoyi Wang. Depositing organization: Institute of Zoology, Chinese Academy of Sciences. Publication: Heterologous survey of 130 DNA transposons in human cells highlights their functional divergence and expands the genome engineering toolbox. Zhang T, Tan S, Tang N, Li Y, Zhang C, Sun J, Guo Y, Gao H, Cai Y, Sun W, Wang C, Fu L, Ma H, Wu Y, Hu X, Zhang X, Gee P, Yan W, Zhao Y, Chen Q, Guo B, Wang H, Zhang YE. Cell. 2024 Jul 11;187(14):3741-3760.e30. doi: 10.1016/j.cell.2024.05.007. Epub 2024 Jun 5. PubMed 38843831.
Backbone
  Vector backbone: pICOZ
  Vector type: Mammalian Expression
Growth in bacteria
  Bacterial resistance: Bleocin (Zeocin), 50 μg/mL
  Growth temperature: 37°C
  Growth strain: DH5alpha
  Copy number: Low Copy
Gene/Insert
  Gene/Insert name: M235Q mutant of MAG transposase
  Species: Synthetic
  Cloning method: Restriction Enzyme; 5′ cloning site Unknown (unknown if destroyed); 3′ cloning site Unknown (unknown if destroyed)
Terms and licenses: Academic/Nonprofit Terms; Industry Terms: Not Available to Industry
How to cite: pICOZ-MAG-M235Q was a gift from Haoyi Wang (Addgene plasmid # 218299 ; http://n2t.net/addgene:218299 ; RRID:Addgene_218299)
